>Addgene plasmid #185630 | pEPQDKN0761 | addgene full sequence | sequence record 368586 | Addgene NGS Result
TTATTATTTCCTTCCTCTTTTCTACAGTATTTAAAGATACCCCAAGAAGCTAATTATAACAAGACGAACT
CCAATTCACTGTTCCTTGCATTCTAAAACCTTAAATACCAGAAAACAGCTTTTTCAAAGTTGTTTTCAAA
GTTGGCGTATAACATAGTATCGACGGAGCCGATTTTGAAACCGCGGTGATCACAGGCAGCAACGCTCTGT
CATCGTTACAATCAACATGCTACCCTCCGCGAGATCATCCGTGTTTCAAACCCGGCAGCTTAGTTGCCGT
TCTTCCGAATAGCATCGGTAACATGAGCAAAGTCTGCCGCCTTACAACGGCTCTCCCGCTGACGCCGTCC
CGGACTGATGGGCTGCCTGTATCGAGTGGTGATTTTGTGCCGAGCTGCCGGTCGGGGAGCTGTTGGCTGG
CTGGTGGCAGGATATATTGTGGTGTAAACAAATTGACGCTTAGACAACTTAATAACACATTGCGGACGTT
TTTAATGTACTGAATTAACGCCGAATTAATTCCTAGGCCACCATGTTGGGCCCGGCGCGCCAAGCTTGCA
TGCCTGCAGGTCAACATGGTGGAGCACGACACTCTCGTCTACTCCAAGAATATCAAAGATACAGTCTCAG
AAGACCAGAGGGCTATTGAGACTTTTCAACAAAGGGTAATATCGGGAAACCTCCTCGGATTCCATTGCCC
AGCTATCTGTCACTTCATCGAAAGGACAGTAGAAAAGGAAGATGGCTTCTACAAATGCCATCATTGCGAT
AAAGGAAAGGCTATCGTTCAAGATGCCTCTACCGACAGTGGTCCCAAAGATGGACCCCCACCCACGAGGA
ACATCGTGGAAAAAGAAGACGTTCCAACCACGTCTTCAAAGCAAGTGGATTGATGTGATGGTCAACATGG
TGGAGCACGACACTCTCGTCTACTCCAAGAATATCAAAGATACAGTCTCAGAAGACCAGAGGGCTATTGA
GACTTTTCAACAAAGGGTAATATCGGGAAACCTCCTCGGATTCCATTGCCCAGCTATCTGTCACTTCATC
GAAAGGACAGTAGAAAAGGAAGATGGCTTCTACAAATGCCATCATTGCGATAAAGGAAAGGCTATCGTTC
AAGATGCCTCTACCGACAGTGGTCCCAAAGATGGACCCCCACCCACGAGGAACATCGTGGAAAAAGAAGA
CGTTCCAACCACGTCTTCAAAGCAAGTGGATTGATGTGATATCTCCACTGACGTAAGGGATGACGCACAA
TCCCACTATCCTTCGCAAGACCCTTCCTCTATATAAGGAAGTTCATTTCATTTGGAGAGGATAAAACATT
GCACCTATGGTGTTGCCCTGGCTGGGGTATGTCAGTGATCGCAGTAGAATGTACTAATTGACAAGTTGGA
GAATACGGTAGAACGTCCTTATCCAACACAGCCTTTATCCCTCTCCCTGACGAGGTTTTTGTCAGTGTAA
TATTTCTTTTTGAACTATCCAGCTTAGTACCGTACGGGAAAGTGACTGGTGTGCTTATCTTTGAAATGTT
ACTTTGGGTTTCGGTTCTTTAGGTTAGTAAGAAAGCACTTGTCTTCTCATACAAAGGAAAACCTGAGACG
TATCGCTTACGAAAGTAGCAATGAAAGAAAGGTGGTGGTTTTAATCGCTACCGCAAAAACGATGGGGTCG
TTTTAATTAACTTCTCCTACGCAAGCGTCTAAACGGACGTTGGGGTTTTGCTAGTTTCTTTAGAGAAAAC
TAGCTAAGTCTTTAATGTTATCATTAGAGATGGCATAAATATAATACTTGTGTCTGCTGATAAGATCATT
TTAATTTGGACGATTAGACTTGTTGAACTACAGGTTACTGAATCACTTGCGCTAATCAACATGGGAGATA
TGTACGATGAATCATTTGACAAGTCGGGCGGTCCTGCTGACTTGATGGACGATTCTTGGGTGGAATCAGT
TTCGTGGAAAGATCTGTTGAAGAAGTTACACAGCATAAAATTTGCACTACAGTCTGGTAGAGATGAGATC
ACTGGGTTACTAGCGGCACTGAATAGACAGTGTCCTTATTCACCATATGAGCAGTTTCCAGATAAGAAGG
TGTATTTCCTTTTAGACTCACGGGCTAACAGTGCTCTTGGTGTGATTCAGAACGCTTCAGCGTTCAAGAG
ACGAGCTGATGAGAAGAATGCAGTGGCGGGTGTTACAAATATTCCTGCGAATCCAAACACAACGGTTACG
ACGAACCAAGGGAGTACTACTACTACCAAGGCGAACACTGGCTCGACTTTGGAAGAAGACTTGTACACTT
ATTACAAATTCGATGATGCCTCTACAGCTTTCCACAAATCTCTAACTTCGTTAGAGAACATGGAGTTGAA
GAGTTATTACCGAAGGAACTTTGAGAAAGTATTCGGGATTAAGTTTGGTGGAGCAGCTGCTAGTTCATCT
GCACCGCCTCCAGCGAGTGGAGGTCCGATACGTCCTAATCCCTAGGGATTTAAGGACGTGAACTCTGTTG
AGATCTCTGTGAAATTCAGAGGGTGGGTGATACCATATTCACTGATGCCATTAGCGACATCTAAATAGGG
CTAATTGTGACTAATTTGAGGGAATTTCCTTTACCATTGACGTCAGTGTCGTTGGTAGCATTTGAGTTTC
GGCACACAAGGTTAAAAACGCTGTAGTAATACATGCGCAAGAACAGGCTGAGCATCTTGTTCTGGGGTTT
CACACTATCTTTAGAGAAAGTGTTAAGTTAATTAAGTTATCTTAATTAAGAGCATAATTATACTGATTTG
TCTCTCGTTGATAGAGTCTATCATTCTGTTATTAAAAATTTGACAACTCGGTTTGCTGACCTACTGGTCA
CTGTATCACTTACCCGAGTTAACGAGTCTAGAAACTTGGTAGTAGCGACTCCATGGTTTTAGAGCTAGAA
ATAGCAAGTTAAAATAAGGCTAGTCCGTTATCAACTTGAAAAAGTGGCACCGAGTCGGTGCTCCCTAGTC
TATAAATATAAGAGACCCTCTTATAGTAAGCAGAGTTGTTGGAGACGTTCTTGATCCGTTTAATAGATCA
ATCACTCTAAAGGTTACTTATGGCCAAAGTGCCGGGCATGTCCCGAAGACATTAAACTACGGTTCTTTAA
GTAGATCCGTGTCTGAAGTTTTAGGTTCAATTTAAACCTACGAGATTGACATTCTCGACTGATCTTGATT
GATCGGTAAGTCTTTTGTAATTTAATTTTCTTTTTGATTTTATTTTAAATTGTTATCTGTTTCTGTGTAT
AGACTGTTTGAGATCGGCGTTTGGCCGACTCATTGTCTTACCATAGGGGAACGGACTTTGTTTGTGTTGT
TATTTTATTTGTATTTTATTAAAATTCTCAACGATCTGAAAAAGCCTCGCGGCTAAGAGATTGTTGGGGG
GTGAGTAAGTACTTTTAAAGTGATGATGGTTACAAAGGCAAAAGGGGTAAAACCCCTCGCCTACGTAAGC
GTTATTACGCCCGTCTGTACTTATATCAGTACACTGACGAGTCCCTAAAGGACGAAACGGGAGAACGCTA
GCCACCACCACCACCACCACGTGTGAATTACAGGTGACCAGCTCGAATTTCCCCGATCGTTCAAACATTT
GGCAATAAAGTTTCTTAAGATTGAATCCTGTTGCCGGTCTTGCGATGATTATCATATAATTTCTGTTGAA
TTACGTTAAGCATGTAATAATTAACATGTAATGCATGACGTTATTTATGAGATGGGTTTTTATGATTAGA
GTCCCGCAATTATACATTTAATACGCGATAGAAAACAAAATATAGCGCGCAAACTAGGATAAATTATCGC
GCGCGGTGTCATCTATGTTACTAGATCGGGAATTAAACTATCAGTGTTTGACAGGATATATTGGCGGGTA
AACCTAAGAGAAAAGAGCGTTTATTAGAATAATCGGATATTTAAAAGGGCGTGAAAAGGTTTATCCGTTC
GTCCATTTGTATGTGCATGCCAACCACAGGGTTCCCCTCGGGATCAAAGTACTTTGATCCAACCCCTCCG
CTGCTATAGTGCAGTCGGCTTCTGACGTTCAGTGCAGCCGTCTTCTGAAAACGACATGTCGCACAAGTCC
TAAGTTACGCGACAGGCTGCCGCCCTGCCCTTTTCCTGGCGTTTTCTTGTCGCGTGTTTTAGTCGCATAA
AGTAGAATACTTGCGACTAGAACCGGAGACATTACGCCATGAACAAGAGCGCCGCCGCTGGCCTGCTGGG
CTATGCCCGCGTCAGCACCGACGACCAGGACTTGACCAACCAACGGGCCGAACTGCACGCGGCCGGCTGC
ACCAAGCTGTTTTCCGAGAAGATCACCGGCACCAGGCGCGACCGCCCGGAGCTGGCCAGGATGCTTGACC
ACCTACGCCCTGGCGACGTTGTGACAGTGACCAGGCTAGACCGCCTGGCCCGCAGCACCCGCGACCTACT
GGACATTGCCGAGCGCATCCAGGAGGCCGGCGCGGGCCTGCGTAGCCTGGCAGAGCCGTGGGCCGACACC
ACCACGCCGGCCGGCCGCATGGTGTTGACCGTGTTCGCCGGCATTGCCGAGTTCGAGCGTTCCCTAATCA
TCGACCGCACCCGGAGCGGGCGCGAGGCCGCCAAGGCCCGAGGCGTGAAGTTTGGCCCCCGCCCTACCCT
CACCCCGGCACAGATCGCGCACGCCCGCGAGCTGATCGACCAGGAAGGCCGCACCGTGAAAGAGGCGGCT
GCACTGCTTGGCGTGCATCGCTCGACCCTGTACCGCGCACTTGAGCGCAGCGAGGAAGTGACGCCCACCG
AGGCCAGGCGGCGCGGTGCCTTCCGTGAGGACGCATTGACCGAGGCCGACGCCCTGGCGGCCGCCGAGAA
TGAACGCCAAGAGGAACAAGCATGAAACCGCACCAGGACGGCCAGGACGAACCGTTTTTCATTACCGAAG
AGATCGAGGCGGAGATGATCGCGGCCGGGTACGTGTTCGAGCCGCCCGCGCACGTCTCAACCGTGCGGCT
GCATGAAATCCTGGCCGGTTTGTCTGATGCCAAGCTGGCGGCCTGGCCGGCCAGCTTGGCCGCTGAAGAA
ACCGAGCGCCGCCGTCTAAAAAGGTGATGTGTATTTGAGTAAAACAGCTTGCGTCATGCGGTCGCTGCGT
ATATGATGCGATGAGTAAATAAACAAATACGCAAGGGGAACGCATGAAGGTTATCGCTGTACTTAACCAG
AAAGGCGGGTCAGGCAAGACGACCATCGCAACCCATCTAGCCCGCGCCCTGCAACTCGCCGGGGCCGATG
TTCTGTTAGTCGATTCCGATCCCCAGGGCAGTGCCCGCGATTGGGCGGCCGTGCGGGAAGATCAACCGCT
AACCGTTGTCGGCATCGACCGCCCGACGATTGACCGCGACGTGAAGGCCATCGGCCGGCGCGACTTCGTA
GTGATCGACGGAGCGCCCCAGGCGGCGGACTTGGCTGTGTCCGCGATCAAGGCAGCCGACTTCGTGCTGA
TTCCGGTGCAGCCAAGCCCTTACGACATATGGGCCACCGCCGACCTGGTGGAGCTGGTTAAGCAGCGCAT
TGAGGTCACGGATGGAAGGCTACAAGCGGCCTTTGTCGTGTCGCGGGCGATCAAAGGCACGCGCATCGGC
GGTGAGGTTGCCGAGGCGCTGGCCGGGTACGAGCTGCCCATTCTTGAGTCCCGTATCACGCAGCGCGTGA
GCTACCCAGGCACTGCCGCCGCCGGCACAACCGTTCTTGAATCAGAACCCGAGGGCGACGCTGCCCGCGA
GGTCCAGGCGCTGGCCGCTGAAATTAAATCAAAACTCATTTGAGTTAATGAGGTAAAGAGAAAATGAGCA
AAAGCACAAACACGCTAAGTGCCGGCCGTCCGAGCGCACGCAGCAGCAAGGCTGCAACGTTGGCCAGCCT
GGCAGACACGCCAGCCATGAAGCGGGTCAACTTTCAGTTGCCGGCGGAGGATCACACCAAGCTGAAGATG
TACGCGGTACGCCAAGGCAAGACCATTACCGAGCTGCTATCTGAATACATCGCGCAGCTACCAGAGTAAA
TGAGCAAATGAATAAATGAGTAGATGAATTTTAGCGGCTAAAGGAGGCGGCATGGAAAATCAAGAACAAC
CAGGCACCGACGCCGTGGAATGCCCCATGTGTGGAGGAACGGGCGGTTGGCCAGGCGTAAGCGGCTGGGT
TGCCTGCCGGCCCTGCAATGGCACTGGAACCCCCAAGCCCGAGGAATCGGCGTGAGCGGTCGCAAACCAT
CCGGCCCGGTACAAATCGGCGCGGCGCTGGGTGATGACCTGGTGGAGAAGTTGAAGGCCGCGCAGGCCGC
CCAGCGGCAACGCATCGAGGCAGAAGCACGCCCCGGTGAATCGTGGCAAGCGGCCGCTGATCGAATCCGC
AAAGAATCCCGGCAACCGCCGGCAGCCGGTGCGCCGTCGATTAGGAAGCCGCCCAAGGGCGACGAGCAAC
CAGATTTTTTCGTTCCGATGCTCTATGACGTGGGCACCCGCGATAGTCGCAGCATCATGGACGTGGCCGT
TTTCCGTCTGTCGAAGCGTGACCGACGAGCTGGCGAGGTGATCCGCTACGAGCTTCCAGACGGGCACGTA
GAGGTTTCCGCAGGGCCGGCCGGCATGGCCAGTGTGTGGGATTACGACCTGGTACTGATGGCGGTTTCCC
ATCTAACCGAATCCATGAACCGATACCGGGAAGGGAAGGGAGACAAGCCCGGCCGCGTGTTCCGTCCACA
CGTTGCGGACGTACTCAAGTTCTGCCGGCGAGCCGATGGCGGAAAGCAGAAAGACGACCTGGTAGAAACC
TGCATTCGGTTAAACACCACGCACGTTGCCATGCAGCGTACGAAGAAGGCCAAGAACGGCCGCCTGGTGA
CGGTATCCGAGGGTGAAGCCTTGATTAGCCGCTACAAGATCGTAAAGAGCGAAACCGGGCGGCCGGAGTA
CATCGAGATCGAGCTAGCTGATTGGATGTACCGCGAGATCACAGAAGGCAAGAACCCGGACGTGCTGACG
GTTCACCCCGATTACTTTTTGATCGATCCCGGCATCGGCCGTTTTCTCTACCGCCTGGCACGCCGCGCCG
CAGGCAAGGCAGAAGCCAGATGGTTGTTCAAGACGATCTACGAACGCAGTGGCAGCGCCGGAGAGTTCAA
GAAGTTCTGTTTCACCGTGCGCAAGCTGATCGGGTCAAATGACCTGCCGGAGTACGATTTGAAGGAGGAG
GCGGGGCAGGCTGGCCCGATCCTAGTCATGCGCTACCGCAACCTGATCGAGGGCGAAGCATCCGCCGGTT
CCTAATGTACGGAGCAGATGCTAGGGCAAATTGCCCTAGCAGGGGAAAAAGGTCGAAAAGGTCTCTTTCC
TGTGGATAGCACGTACATTGGGAACCCAAAGCCGTACATTGGGAACCGGAACCCGTACATTGGGAACCCA
AAGCCGTACATTGGGAACCGGTCACACATGTAAGTGACTGATATAAAAGAGAAAAAAGGCGATTTTTCCG
CCTAAAACTCTTTAAAACTTATTAAAACTCTTAAAACCCGCCTGGCCTGTGCATAACTGTCTGGCCAGCG
CACAGCCGAAGAGCTGCAAAAAGCGCCTACCCTTCGGTCGCTGCGCTCCCTACGCCCCGCCGCTTCGCGT
CGGCCTATCGCGGCCGCTGGCCGCTCAAAAATGGCTGGCCTACGGCCAGGCAATCTACCAGGGCGCGGAC
AAGCCGCGCCGTCGCCACTCGACCGCCGGCGCCCACATCAAGGCACCCTGCCTCGCGCGTTTCGGTGATG
ACGGTGAAAACCTCTGACACATGCAGCTCCCGGAGACGGTCACAGCTTGTCTGTAAGCGGATGCCGGGAG
CAGACAAGCCCGTCAGGGCGCGTCAGCGGGTGTTGGCGGGTGTCGGGGCGCAGCCATGACCCAGTCACGT
AGCGATAGCGGAGTGTATACTGGCTTAACTATGCGGCATCAGAGCAGATTGTACTGAGAGTGCACCATAT
GCGGTGTGAAATACCGCACAGATGCGTAAGGAGAAAATACCGCATCAGGCGCTCTTCCGCTTCCTCGCTC
ACTGACTCGCTGCGCTCGGTCGTTCGGCTGCGGCGAGCGGTATCAGCTCACTCAAAGGCGGTAATACGGT
TATCCACAGAATCAGGGGATAACGCAGGAAAGAACATGTGAGCAAAAGGCCAGCAAAAGGCCAGGAACCG
TAAAAAGGCCGCGTTGCTGGCGTTTTTCCATAGGCTCCGCCCCCCTGACGAGCATCACAAAAATCGACGC
TCAAGTCAGAGGTGGCGAAACCCGACAGGACTATAAAGATACCAGGCGTTTCCCCCTGGAAGCTCCCTCG
TGCGCTCTCCTGTTCCGACCCTGCCGCTTACCGGATACCTGTCCGCCTTTCTCCCTTCGGGAAGCGTGGC
GCTTTCTCATAGCTCACGCTGTAGGTATCTCAGTTCGGTGTAGGTCGTTCGCTCCAAGCTGGGCTGTGTG
CACGAACCCCCCGTTCAGCCCGACCGCTGCGCCTTATCCGGTAACTATCGTCTTGAGTCCAACCCGGTAA
GACACGACTTATCGCCACTGGCAGCAGCCACTGGTAACAGGATTAGCAGAGCGAGGTATGTAGGCGGTGC
TACAGAGTTCTTGAAGTGGTGGCCTAACTACGGCTACACTAGAAGGACAGTATTTGGTATCTGCGCTCTG
CTGAAGCCAGTTACCTTCGGAAAAAGAGTTGGTAGCTCTTGATCCGGCAAACAAACCACCGCTGGTAGCG
GTGGTTTTTTTGTTTGCAAGCAGCAGATTACGCGCAGAAAAAAAGGATCTCAAGAAGATCCTTTGATCTT
TTCTACGGGGTCTGACGCTCAGTGGAACGAAAACTCACGTTAAGGGCTGATGAATCCCCTAATGATTTTT
ATCAAAATCATTAAGTTAAGGTAGATACACATCTTGTCATATGATCAAATGGTTTCGCCAAAAATCAATA
ATCAGACAACAAAATGTGCGAACTCGATATTTTACACGACTCTCTTTACCAATTCTGCCCCGAATTACAC
TTAAAACGACTCAACAGCTTAACGTTGGCTTGCCACGCCTTACTTGACTGTAAAACTCTCACTCTTACCG
AACTTGGCCGTAACCTGCCAACCAAAGCGAGAACAAAACATAACATCAAACGAATCGACCGATTGTTAGG
TAATCGTCACCTCCACAAAGAGCGACTCGCTGTATACCGTTGGCATGCTAGCTTTATCTGTTCGGGCAAT
ACGATGCCCATTGTACTTGTTGACTGGTCTGATATCCGTGAGCAAAAACGGCTTATGGTATTGCGAGCTT
CAGTCGCACTACACGGTCGTTCTGTTACTCTTTATGAGAAAGCGTTCCCGCTTTCAGAGCAATGTTCAAA
GAAAGCTCATGACCAATTTCTAGCCGACCTTGCGAGCATTCTACCGAGTAACACCACACCGCTCATTGTC
AGTGATGCTGGCTTTAAAGTGCCATGGTATAAATCCGTTGAGAAGCTGGGTTGGTACTGGTTAAGTCGAG
TAAGAGGAAAAGTACAATATGCAGACCTAGGAGCGGAAAACTGGAAACCTATCAGCAACTTACATGATAT
GTCATCTAGTCACTCAAAGACTTTAGGCTATAAGAGGCTGACTAAAAGCAATCCAATCTCATGCCAAATT
CTATTGTATAAATCTCGCTCTAAAGGCCGAAAAAATCAGCGCTCGACACGGACTCATTGTCACCACCCGT
CACCTAAAATCTACTCAGCGTCGGCAAAGGAGCCATGGATTCTAGCAACTAACTTACCTGTTGAAATTCG
AACACCCAAACAACTTGTTAATATCTATTCGAAGCGAATGCAGATTGAAGAAACCTTCCGAGACTTGAAA
AGTCCTGCCTACGGACTAGGCCTACGCCATAGCCGAACGAGCAGCTCAGAGCGTTTTGATATCATGCTGC
TAATCGCCCTGATGCTTCAACTAACATGTTGGCTTGCGGGCGTTCATGCTCAGAAACAAGGTTGGGACAA
GCACTTCCAGGCTAACACAGTCAGAAATCGAAACGTACTCTCAACAGTTCGCTTAGGCATGGAAGTTTTG
CGGCATTCTGGCTACACAATAACAAGGGAAGACTCACTCGTGGCTGCAACCCTGCTTACTCAAAATCTAT
TCACACATGGTTACGTTTTGGGGAAATTATGAGGGGATCTCTCAGCGTTAAGGGATTTTGGTCATGCATT
CTAGGTACTAAAACAATTCATCCAGTAAAATATAATATTTTATTTTCTCCCAATCAGGCTTGATCCCCAG
TAAGTCAAAAAATAGCTCGACATACTGTTCTTCCCCGATATCCTCCCTGATCGACCGGACGCAGAAGGCA
ATGTCATACCACTTGTCCGCCCTGCCGCTTCTCCCAAGATCAATAAAGCCACTTACTTTGCCATCTTTCA
CAAAGATGTTGCTGTCTCCCAGGTCGCCGTGGGAAAAGACAAGTTCCTCTTCGGGCTTTTCCGTCTTTAA
AAAATCATACAGCTCGCGCGGATCTTTAAATGGAGTGTCTTCTTCCCAGTTTTCGCAATCCACATCGGCC
AGATCGTTATTCAGTAAGTAATCCAATTCGGCTAAGCGGCTGTCTAAGCTATTCGTATAGGGACAATCCG
ATATGTCGATGGAGTGAAAGAGCCTGATGCACTCCGCATACAGCTCGATAATCTTTTCAGGGCTTTGTTC
ATCTTCATACTCTTCCGAGCAAAGGACGCCATCGGCCTCACTCATGAGCAGATTGCTCCAGCCATCATGC
CGTTCAAAGTGCAGGACCTTTGGAACAGGCAGCTTTCCTTCCAGCCATAGCATCATGTCCTTTTCCCGTT
CCACATCATAGGTGGTCCCTTTATACCGGCTGTCCGTCATTTTTAAATATAGGTTTTCATTTTCTCCCAC
CAGCTTATATACCTTAGCAGGAGACATTCCTTCCGTATCTTTTACGCAGCGGTATTTTTCGATCAGTTTT
TTCAATTCCGGTGATATTCTCATTTTAGCCAT
Features (pLannotate 1.2.2; 20 found; start..end, strand, type, name):
    425..449     +  misc_feature   LB T-DNA repeat: left border repeat from nopaline C58 T-DNA
    552..572     -  misc_feature   MCS (fragment): pUC18/19 multiple cloning site
    647..1321    +  promoter       CaMV 35S promoter (enhanced): cauliflower mosaic virus 35S promoter with a duplicated enhancer region
   1881..2492    +  CDS            CP: CAPSD_TRVPP - Experimental evidence at protein level: Swiss-Prot protein existence level 1. Capsid protein self-assembles to form rod-shaped virions about 22 nm in diameter with a central canal enclosing the viral genomic RNA. From Tobacco rattle virus (isolate PpK20) (TRV).
   2926..3001    +  misc_RNA       gRNA scaffold: guide RNA scaffold for the Streptococcus pyogenes CRISPR/Cas9 system
   3009..3107    +  CDS            FT (fragment): FT_ARATH - Experimental evidence at protein level: Swiss-Prot protein existence level 1. Component of the mobile flower-promoting signal (floral stimulus or florigen). Promotes the transition from vegetative growth to flowering. Required for 'SEPALLATA3' (SEP3) and 'FRUITFULL' (FUL) accumulation in mature rosette leaves. Seems to acts in parallel with 'LEAFY' to induce flowering by regulating 'APETALA1'. Translated in leaves and then transported to the shoot apical meristem where it activates the transcription of several floral meristem identity genes. May play a role in both the autonomous an
   3472..3511    +  ncRNA          TLS-PK6: Accession: RF01101 - Pseudoknot of tRNA-like structure
   3507..3562    +  ncRNA          Hammerhead 3: Accession: RF00008 - Hammerhead ribozyme (type III)
   3572..3590    +  CDS            9xHis (fragment): 9xHis affinity tag
   3625..3877    +  terminator     NOS terminator: nopaline synthase terminator and poly(A) signal
   3899..3923    +  misc_feature   RB T-DNA repeat: right border repeat from nopaline C58 T-DNA
   4263..4664    +  CDS            Y4CG_SINFN (fragment): Protein inferred from homology: Swiss-Prot protein existence level 3. From Sinorhizobium fredii (strain NBRC 101917 / NGR234).
   5224..5853    +  CDS            pVS1 StaA: stability protein from the Pseudomonas plasmid pVS1 (Heeb et al., 2000)
   6282..7355    +  CDS            pVS1 RepA: replication protein from the Pseudomonas plasmid pVS1 (Heeb et al., 2000)
   7421..7615    +  rep_origin     pVS1 oriV: origin of replication for the Pseudomonas plasmid pVS1 (Heeb et al., 2000)
   7818..7857    +  CDS            rop (fragment): Rop protein, which maintains plasmids at low copy number; rop
   7959..8099    +  misc_feature   bom: basis of mobility region from pBR322
   8285..8873    -  rep_origin     ori: high-copy-number ColE1/pMB1/pBR322/pUC origin of replication
   8981..9050    -  ncRNA          RNA-OUT: Accession: RF00240 - RNA-OUT
  10298..11092   -  CDS            KanR: aminoglycoside phosphotransferase; aphA-3; confers resistance to kanamycin
