[The description below was written by a language model from this plasmid's Addgene catalogue record and pLannotate feature annotations shown in this document.]
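Description:
pEPQDKN0761 is a binary T-DNA plasmid built on the pTRV2 backbone that carries a modified tobacco rattle virus (TRV) RNA2 genome engineered to deliver a CRISPR guide RNA in plants. It is propagated in E. coli through a high-copy ColE1/pUC-type origin with kanamycin selection (aphA-3 KanR). The pVS1 oriV with its RepA and StaA genes, plus a pBR322 bom site, support replication and stable maintenance in Agrobacterium, which is the usual delivery route for a vector with this architecture.

Between the nopaline-type left and right T-DNA borders, an enhanced CaMV 35S promoter with a duplicated enhancer drives transcription of the viral RNA2 cDNA, which includes the TRV capsid protein gene. Downstream sits the payload: an sgRNA targeting the phytoene desaturase (PDS) gene of Nicotiana benthamiana, made up of the spacer and the Streptococcus pyogenes Cas9 guide scaffold, fused to a truncated fragment of Arabidopsis Flowering Locus T. The insert name indicates that this unit is expressed from a PEBV subgenomic promoter, although the feature table does not annotate that element. The FT fragment is generally used as an RNA mobility signal to help the guide spread systemically, including towards meristems. The viral 3′ tRNA-like structure is followed by a hammerhead ribozyme, which trims the transcript to an authentic viral end, and then a NOS terminator.

No Cas9 is encoded, so the construct needs a separately supplied nuclease and the TRV RNA1 component for infection. It is described as functionally equivalent to pEE393. The record supports use in virus-mediated genome editing of N. benthamiana, where PDS disruption typically gives a visible photobleaching phenotype.
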