Addgene plasmid #185630: pEPQDKN0761
Purpose: Modified tobacco rattle virus RNA2 vector expressing an sgRNA fused to trucated flowering locus T which targets phytoene desaturase (PDS) of Nicotiana benthamiana, functionally equivalent to pEE393
Depositing lab: Nicola Patron. Depositing organization: Earlham Institute. Publication: Reconstitution of monoterpene indole alkaloid biosynthesis in genome engineered Nicotiana benthamiana. Dudley QM, Jo S, Guerrero DAS, Chhetry M, Smedley MA, Harwood WA, Sherden NH, O'Connor SE, Caputi L, Patron NJ. Commun Biol. 2022 Sep 10;5(1):949. doi: 10.1038/s42003-022-03904-w. PubMed 36088516.
Backbone
  Vector backbone: pTRV2 (SPDK3888)
  Vector type: CRISPR, Synthetic Biology
Growth in bacteria
  Bacterial resistance: Kanamycin, 50 μg/mL
  Growth temperature: 37°C
  Growth strain: DH5alpha
  Copy number: High Copy
Gene/Insert
  Gene/Insert name: sgRNA (alt name: pTRV2-PEBVp-NbPDS-msgRNA-tFT)
  Cloning method: Restriction Enzyme; 5′ cloning site unknown (unknown if destroyed); 3′ cloning site unknown (unknown if destroyed)
  Sequencing primers: 5′ unknown
Terms and licenses: Academic/Nonprofit Terms; Industry Terms: Not Available to Industry
How to cite: pEPQDKN0761 was a gift from Nicola Patron (Addgene plasmid # 185630 ; http://n2t.net/addgene:185630 ; RRID:Addgene_185630)
